>Addgene plasmid #120489 | EF1a_KLF2_P2A_Hygro_Barcode | addgene full sequence | sequence record 234722 | Addgene NGS Result
GTCGACGGATCGGGAGATCTCCCGATCCCCTATGGTGCACTCTCAGTACAATCTGCTCTGATGCCGCATA
GTTAAGCCAGTATCTGCTCCCTGCTTGTGTGTTGGAGGTCGCTGAGTAGTGCGCGAGCAAAATTTAAGCT
ACAACAAGGCAAGGCTTGACCGACAATTGCATGAAGAATCTGCTTAGGGTTAGGCGTTTTGCGCTGCTTC
GCGATGTACGGGCCAGATATACGCGTTGACATTGATTATTGACTAGTTATTAATAGTAATCAATTACGGG
GTCATTAGTTCATAGCCCATATATGGAGTTCCGCGTTACATAACTTACGGTAAATGGCCCGCCTGGCTGA
CCGCCCAACGACCCCCGCCCATTGACGTCAATAATGACGTATGTTCCCATAGTAACGCCAATAGGGACTT
TCCATTGACGTCAATGGGTGGAGTATTTACGGTAAACTGCCCACTTGGCAGTACATCAAGTGTATCATAT
GCCAAGTACGCCCCCTATTGACGTCAATGACGGTAAATGGCCCGCCTGGCATTATGCCCAGTACATGACC
TTATGGGACTTTCCTACTTGGCAGTACATCTACGTATTAGTCATCGCTATTACCATGGTGATGCGGTTTT
GGCAGTACATCAATGGGCGTGGATAGCGGTTTGACTCACGGGGATTTCCAAGTCTCCACCCCATTGACGT
CAATGGGAGTTTGTTTTGGCACCAAAATCAACGGGACTTTCCAAAATGTCGTAACAACTCCGCCCCATTG
ACGCAAATGGGCGGTAGGCGTGTACGGTGGGAGGTCTATATAAGCAGCGCGTTTTGCCTGTACTGGGTCT
CTCTGGTTAGACCAGATCTGAGCCTGGGAGCTCTCTGGCTAACTAGGGAACCCACTGCTTAAGCCTCAAT
AAAGCTTGCCTTGAGTGCTTCAAGTAGTGTGTGCCCGTCTGTTGTGTGACTCTGGTAACTAGAGATCCCT
CAGACCCTTTTAGTCAGTGTGGAAAATCTCTAGCAGTGGCGCCCGAACAGGGACTTGAAAGCGAAAGGGA
AACCAGAGGAGCTCTCTCGACGCAGGACTCGGCTTGCTGAAGCGCGCACGGCAAGAGGCGAGGGGCGGCG
ACTGGTGAGTACGCCAAAAATTTTGACTAGCGGAGGCTAGAAGGAGAGAGATGGGTGCGAGAGCGTCAGT
ATTAAGCGGGGGAGAATTAGATCGCGATGGGAAAAAATTCGGTTAAGGCCAGGGGGAAAGAAAAAATATA
AATTAAAACATATAGTATGGGCAAGCAGGGAGCTAGAACGATTCGCAGTTAATCCTGGCCTGTTAGAAAC
ATCAGAAGGCTGTAGACAAATACTGGGACAGCTACAACCATCCCTTCAGACAGGATCAGAAGAACTTAGA
TCATTATATAATACAGTAGCAACCCTCTATTGTGTGCATCAAAGGATAGAGATAAAAGACACCAAGGAAG
CTTTAGACAAGATAGAGGAAGAGCAAAACAAAAGTAAGACCACCGCACAGCAAGCGGCCGCTGATCTTCA
GACCTGGAGGAGGAGATATGAGGGACAATTGGAGAAGTGAATTATATAAATATAAAGTAGTAAAAATTGA
ACCATTAGGAGTAGCACCCACCAAGGCAAAGAGAAGAGTGGTGCAGAGAGAAAAAAGAGCAGTGGGAATA
GGAGCTTTGTTCCTTGGGTTCTTGGGAGCAGCAGGAAGCACTATGGGCGCAGCGTCAATGACGCTGACGG
TACAGGCCAGACAATTATTGTCTGGTATAGTGCAGCAGCAGAACAATTTGCTGAGGGCTATTGAGGCGCA
ACAGCATCTGTTGCAACTCACAGTCTGGGGCATCAAGCAGCTCCAGGCAAGAATCCTGGCTGTGGAAAGA
TACCTAAAGGATCAACAGCTCCTGGGGATTTGGGGTTGCTCTGGAAAACTCATTTGCACCACTGCTGTGC
CTTGGAATGCTAGTTGGAGTAATAAATCTCTGGAACAGATTTGGAATCACACGACCTGGATGGAGTGGGA
CAGAGAAATTAACAATTACACAAGCTTAATACACTCCTTAATTGAAGAATCGCAAAACCAGCAAGAAAAG
AATGAACAAGAATTATTGGAATTAGATAAATGGGCAAGTTTGTGGAATTGGTTTAACATAACAAATTGGC
TGTGGTATATAAAATTATTCATAATGATAGTAGGAGGCTTGGTAGGTTTAAGAATAGTTTTTGCTGTACT
TTCTATAGTGAATAGAGTTAGGCAGGGATATTCACCATTATCGTTTCAGACCCACCTCCCAACCCCGAGG
GGACCCGACAGGCCCGAAGGAATAGAAGAAGAAGGTGGAGAGAGAGACAGAGACAGATCCATTCGATTAG
TGAACGGATCGGCACTGCGTGCGCCAATTCTGCAGACAAATGGCAGTATTCATCCACAATTTTAAAAGAA
AAGGGGGGATTGGGGGGTACAGTGCAGGGGAAAGAATAGTAGACATAATAGCAACAGACATACAAACTAA
AGAATTACAAAAACAAATTACAAAAATTCAAAATTTTCGGGTTTATTACAGGGACAGCAGAGATCCAGTT
TGGTTAATTAATCGATAAGCTTTGCAAAGATGGATAAAGTTTTAAACAGAGAGGAATCTTTGCAGCTAAT
GGACCTTCTAGGTCTTGAAAGGAGTGGGAATTGGCTCCGGTGCCCGTCAGTGGGCAGAGCGCACATCGCC
CACAGTCCCCGAGAAGTTGGGGGGAGGGGTCGGCAATTGAACCGGTGCCTAGAGAAGGTGGCGCGGGGTA
AACTGGGAAAGTGATGTCGTGTACTGGCTCCGCCTTTTTCCCGAGGGTGGGGGAGAACCGTATATAAGTG
CAGTAGTCGCCGTGAACGTTCTTTTTCGCAACGGGTTTGCCGCCAGAACACAGGTAAGTGCCGTGTGTGG
TTCCCGCGGGCCTGGCCTCTTTACGGGTTATGGCCCTTGCGTGCCTTGAATTACTTCCACCTGGCTGCAG
TACGTGATTCTTGATCCCGAGCTTCGGGTTGGAAGTGGGTGGGAGAGTTCGAGGCCTTGCGCTTAAGGAG
CCCCTTCGCCTCGTGCTTGAGTTGAGGCCTGGCCTGGGCGCTGGGGCCGCCGCGTGCGAATCTGGTGGCA
CCTTCGCGCCTGTCTCGCTGCTTTCGATAAGTCTCTAGCCATTTAAAATTTTTGATGACCTGCTGCGACG
CTTTTTTTCTGGCAAGATAGTCTTGTAAATGCGGGCCAAGATCTGCACACTGGTATTTCGGTTTTTGGGG
CCGCGGGCGGCGACGGGGCCCGTGCGTCCCAGCGCACATGTTCGGCGAGGCGGGGCCTGCGAGCGCGGCC
ACCGAGAATCGGACGGGGGTAGTCTCAAGCTGGCCGGCCTGCTCTGGTGCCTGGCCTCGCGCCGCCGTGT
ATCGCCCCGCCCTGGGCGGCAAGGCTGGCCCGGTCGGCACCAGTTGCGTGAGCGGAAAGATGGCCGCTTC
CCGGCCCTGCTGCAGGGAGCTCAAAATGGAGGACGCGGCGCTCGGGAGAGCGGGCGGGTGAGTCACCCAC
ACAAAGGAAAAGGGCCTTTCCGTCCTCAGCCGTCGCTTCATGTGACTCCACGGAGTACCGGGCGCCGTCC
AGGCACCTCGATTAGTTCTCGAGCTTTTGGAGTACGTCGTCTTTAGGTTGGGGGGAGGGGTTTTATGCGA
TGGAGTTTCCCCACACTGAGTGGGTGGAGACTGAAGTTAGGCCAGCTTGGCACTTGATGTAATTCTCCTT
GGAATTTGCCCTTTTTGAGTTTGGATCTTGGTTCATTCTCAAGCCTCAGACAGTGGTTCAAAGTTTTTTT
CTTCCATTTCAGGTGTCGTGAGGAATTAGCTTGGTACTAATACGACTCACTATAGGGAGACCCAAGCTGG
CTAGGTAAGCTTGATATCGAATTCCTGCAGCCCGGGGGATCCCGCCACCATGGCCCTTAGTGAACCCATT
CTTCCCAGCTTTTCCACGTTCGCGTCTCCTTGCCGAGAGAGAGGCCTTCAGGAAAGGTGGCCGAGGGCTG
AACCCGAGTCTGGAGGTACGGATGATGATCTTAACAGTGTGCTCGATTTCATACTCTCAATGGGACTGGA
CGGGCTGGGAGCGGAGGCAGCTCCTGAACCACCACCACCCCCTCCGCCCCCAGCGTTTTACTACCCGGAG
CCAGGTGCGCCGCCGCCATATTCAGCCCCGGCGGGTGGCTTGGTGTCCGAGCTCCTCCGGCCTGAATTGG
ATGCCCCGCTCGGCCCGGCGCTGCATGGTAGATTTCTGCTCGCGCCTCCGGGTCGACTCGTTAAGGCTGA
ACCTCCTGAGGCTGATGGTGGAGGTGGCTACGGATGTGCCCCCGGGCTTACCCGAGGACCGAGAGGTCTT
AAGCGGGAAGGGGCACCTGGCCCGGCTGCAAGCTGTATGCGGGGGCCCGGTGGGAGGCCTCCCCCGCCCC
CTGATACACCCCCCCTTAGTCCAGATGGACCAGCTCGACTTCCCGCACCTGGCCCCAGAGCGAGTTTCCC
CCCTCCATTTGGAGGACCGGGGTTTGGCGCCCCAGGTCCTGGACTTCACTACGCCCCTCCTGCCCCCCCA
GCTTTTGGTCTTTTCGACGATGCTGCTGCTGCCGCAGCAGCCTTGGGCCTTGCGCCGCCCGCAGCCAGGG
GACTGCTCACGCCACCGGCAAGCCCCCTGGAGCTCCTTGAAGCCAAGCCGAAGCGAGGACGCAGATCATG
GCCGCGCAAGCGGACAGCTACGCATACCTGCTCATATGCGGGCTGCGGAAAAACCTACACAAAGAGTTCA
CACCTTAAAGCGCACCTTCGCACACACACAGGCGAGAAACCATATCATTGTAACTGGGACGGATGTGGAT
GGAAATTTGCTCGGTCTGATGAGCTTACGAGACATTATCGAAAGCATACCGGACATCGGCCCTTTCAATG
CCATCTTTGTGACAGAGCTTTTTCCCGGTCTGACCACCTCGCTCTGCACATGAAGAGGCACATGGGATCC
GGCGCAACAAACTTCTCTCTGCTGAAACAAGCCGGAGATGTCGAAGAGAATCCTGGACCGATGAAAAAGC
CTGAACTCACCGCGACGTCTGTCGAGAAGTTTCTGATCGAAAAGTTCGACAGCGTCTCCGACCTGATGCA
GCTCTCGGAGGGCGAAGAATCTCGTGCTTTCAGCTTCGATGTAGGAGGGCGTGGATATGTCCTGCGGGTA
AATAGCTGCGCCGATGGTTTCTACAAAGATCGTTATGTTTATCGGCACTTTGCATCGGCCGCGCTCCCGA
TTCCGGAAGTGCTTGACATTGGGGAATTCAGCGAGAGCCTGACCTATTGCATCTCCCGCCGTGCACAGGG
TGTCACGTTGCAAGACCTGCCTGAAACCGAACTGCCCGCTGTTCTGCAGCCGGTCGCGGAGGCCATGGAT
GCGATCGCTGCGGCCGATCTTAGCCAGACGAGCGGGTTCGGCCCATTCGGACCGCAAGGAATCGGTCAAT
ACACTACATGGCGTGATTTCATATGCGCGATTGCTGATCCCCATGTGTATCACTGGCAAACTGTGATGGA
CGACACCGTCAGTGCGTCCGTCGCGCAGGCTCTCGATGAGCTGATGCTTTGGGCCGAGGACTGCCCCGAA
GTCCGGCACCTCGTGCACGCGGATTTCGGCTCCAACAATGTCCTGACGGACAATGGCCGCATAACAGCGG
TCATTGACTGGAGCGAGGCGATGTTCGGGGATTCCCAATACGAGGTCGCCAACATCTTCTTCTGGAGGCC
GTGGTTGGCTTGTATGGAGCAGCAGACGCGCTACTTCGAGCGGAGGCATCCGGAGCTTGCAGGATCGCCG
CGGCTCCGGGCGTATATGCTCCGCATTGGTCTTGACCAACTCTATCAGAGCTTGGTTGACGGCAATTTCG
ATGATGCAGCTTGGGCGCAGGGTCGATGCGACGCAATCGTCCGATCCGGAGCCGGGACTGTCGGGCGTAC
ACAAATCGCCCGCAGAAGCGCGGCCGTCTGGACCGATGGCTGTGTAGAAGTACTCGCCGATAGTGGAAAC
CGACGCCCCAGCACTCGTCCGAGGGCAAAGGAATAAGTTAGAACTATTTCCTGGCTGTTACGCGAGACAT
TTTGGGTAAAGTCACTACTGACGGGCTTGTTAAACAGTGAACCGCCCGCCCCACGACCCGCAGCGCCCGA
CCGAAAGGAGCGCACGACCCCATGCATCGAACAAAAGAAAAGGGGGGACTGGAAGGGCTAATTCACTCCC
AACGAAGACAAGATATCATAACTTCGTATAGCATACATTATACGAAGTTATCGGCTAGCTGGTCCGGACT
GTACTGGGTCTCTCTGGTTAGACCAGATCTGAGCCTGGGAGCTCTCTGGCTAACTAGGGAACCCACTGCT
TAAGCCTCAATAAAGCTTGCCTTGAGTGCTTCAAGTAGTGTGTGCCCGTCTGTTGTGTGACTCTGGTAAC
TAGAGATCCCTCAGACCCTTTTAGTCAGTGTGGAAAATCTCTAGCAGGGCCCGTTTAAACCCGCTGATCA
GCCTCGACTGTGCCTTCTAGTTGCCAGCCATCTGTTGTTTGCCCCTCCCCCGTGCCTTCCTTGACCCTGG
AAGGTGCCACTCCCACTGTCCTTTCCTAATAAAATGAGGAAATTGCATCGCATTGTCTGAGTAGGTGTCA
TTCTATTCTGGGGGGTGGGGTGGGGCAGGACAGCAAGGGGGAGGATTGGGAAGACAATAGCAGGCATGCT
GGGGATGCGGTGGGCTCTATGGCTTCTGAGGCGGAAAGAACCAGCTGGGGCTCTAGGGGGTATCCCC
[124 nt withheld, positions 6858-6981]
C
[91 nt withheld, positions 6983-7073]
A
[49 nt withheld, positions 7075-7123]
CCTTTGACGTTGGAGTCCACGTTCTTT
[37 nt withheld, positions 7151-7187]
ACCCTATCTCGGTCTATTCTTTTGATTTATAAGGGATTTTGCCGATTTCGGCCTATTGGTTAAAAAATGA
GCTGATTTAACAAAAATTTAACGCGAATTAATTCTGTGGAATGTGTGTCAGTTAGGGTGTGGAAAGTCCC
CAGGCTCCCCAGCAGGCAGAAGTATGCAAAGCATGCATCTCAATTAGTCAGCAACCAGGTGTGGAAAGTC
CCCAGGCTCCCCAGCAGGCAGAAGTATGCAAAGCATGCATCTCAATTAGTCAGCAACCATAGTCCCGCCC
CTAACTCCGCCCATCCCGCCCCTAACTCCGCCCAGTTCCGCCCATTCTCCGCCCCATGGCTGACTAATTT
TTTTTATTTATGCAGAGGCCGAGGCCGCCTCTGCCTCTGAGCTATTCCAGAAGTAGTGAGGAGGCTTTTT
TGGAGGCCTAGGCTTTTGCAAAAAGCTCCCGGGAGCTTGTATATCCATTTTCGGATCTGATCAGCACGTG
TTGACAATTAATCATCGGCATAGTATATCGGCATAGTATAATACGACAAGGTGAGGAACTAAACCATGGC
CAAGTTGACCAGTGCCGTTCCGGTGCTCACCGCGCGCGACGTCGCCGGAGCGGTCGAGTTCTGGACCGAC
CGGCTCGGGTTCTCCCGGGACTTCGTGGAGGACGACTTCGCCGGTGTGGTCCGGGACGACGTGACCCTGT
TCATCAGCGCGGTCCAGGACCAGGTGGTGCCGGACAACACCCTGGCCTGGGTGTGGGTGCGCGGCCTGGA
CGAGCTGTACGCCGAGTGGTCGGAGGTCGTGTCCACGAACTTCCGGGACGCCTCCGGGCCGGCCATGACC
GAGATCGGCGAGCAGCCGTGGGGGCGGGAGTTCGCCCTGCGCGACCCGGCCGGCAACTGCGTGCACTTCG
TGGCCGAGGAGCAGGACTGACACGTGCTACGAGATTTCGATTCCACCGCCGCCTTCTATGAAAGGTTGGG
CTTCGGAATCGTTTTCCGGGACGCCGGCTGGATGATCCTCCAGCGCGGGGATCTCATGCTGGAGTTCTTC
GCCCACCCCAACTTGTTTATTGCAGCTTATAATGGTTACAAATAAAGCAATAGCATCACAAATTTCACAA
ATAAAGCATTTTTTTCACTGCATTCTAGTTGTGGTTTGTCCAAACTCATCAATGTATCTTATCATGTCTG
TATACCGTCGACCTCTAGCTAGAGCTTGGCGTAATCATGGTCATAGCTGTTTCCTGTGTGAAATTGTTAT
CCGCTCACAATTCCACACAACATACGAGCCGGAAGCATAAAGTGTAAAGCCTGGGGTGCCTAATGAGTGA
GCTAACTCACATTAATTGCGTTGCGCTCACTGCCCGCTTTCCAGTCGGGAAACCTGTCGTGCCAGCTGCA
TTAATGAATCGGCCAACGCGCGGGGAGAGGCGGTTTGCGTATTGGGCGCTCTTCCGCTTCCTCGCTCACT
GACTCGCTGCGCTCGGTCGTTCGGCTGCGGCGAGCGGTATCAGCTCACTCAAAGGCGGTAATACGGTTAT
CCACAGAATCAGGGGATAACGCAGGAAAGAACATGTGAGCAAAAGGCCAGCAAAAGGCCAGGAACCGTAA
AAAGGCCGCGTTGCTGGCGTTTTTCCATAGGCTCCGCCCCCCTGACGAGCATCACAAAAATCGACGCTCA
AGTCAGAGGTGGCGAAACCCGACAGGACTATAAAGATACCAGGCGTTTCCCCCTGGAAGCTCCCTCGTGC
GCTCTCCTGTTCCGACCCTGCCGCTTACCGGATACCTGTCCGCCTTTCTCCCTTCGGGAAGCGTGGCGCT
TTCTCATAGCTCACGCTGTAGGTATCTCAGTTCGGTGTAGGTCGTTCGCTCCAAGCTGGGCTGTGTGCAC
GAACCCCCCGTTCAGCCCGACCGCTGCGCCTTATCCGGTAACTATCGTCTTGAGTCCAACCCGGTAAGAC
ACGACTTATCGCCACTGGCAGCAGCCACTGGTAACAGGATTAGCAGAGCGAGGTATGTAGGCGGTGCTAC
AGAGTTCTTGAAGTGGTGGCCTAACTACGGCTACACTAGAAGAACAGTATTTGGTATCTGCGCTCTGCTG
AAGCCAGTTACCTTCGGAAAAAGAGTTGGTAGCTCTTGATCCGGCAAACAAACCACCGCTGGTAGCGGTG
GTTTTTTTGTTTGCAAGCAGCAGATTACGCGCAGAAAAAAAGGATCTCAAGAAGATCCTTTGATCTTTTC
TACGGGGTCTGACGCTCAGTGGAACGAAAACTCACGTTAAGGGATTTTGGTCATGAGATTATCAAAAAGG
ATCTTCACCTAGATCCTTTTAAATTAAAAATGAAGTTTTAAATCAATCTAAAGTATATATGAGTAAACTT
GGTCTGACAGTTACCAATGCTTAATCAGTGAGGCACCTATCTCAGCGATCTGTCTATTTCGTTCATCCAT
AGTTGCCTGACTCCCCGTCGTGTAGATAACTACGATACGGGAGGGCTTACCATCTGGCCCCAGTGCTGCA
ATGATACCGCGAGACCCACGCTCACCGGCTCCAGATTTATCAGCAATAAACCAGCCAGCCGGAAGGGCCG
AGCGCAGAAGTGGTCCTGCAACTTTATCCGCCTCCATCCAGTCTATTAATTGTTGCCGGGAAGCTAGAGT
AAGTAGTTCGCCAGTTAATAGTTTGCGCAACGTTGTTGCCATTGCTACAGGCATCGTGGTGTCACGCTCG
TCGTTTGGTATGGCTTCATTCAGCTCCGGTTCCCAACGATCAAGGCGAGTTACATGATCCCCCATGTTGT
GCAAAAAAGCGGTTAGCTCCTTCGGTCCTCCGATCGTTGTCAGAAGTAAGTTGGCCGCAGTGTTATCACT
CATGGTTATGGCAGCACTGCATAATTCTCTTACTGTCATGCCATCCGTAAGATGCTTTTCTGTGACTGGT
GAGTACTCAACCAAGTCATTCTGAGAATAGTGTATGCGGCGACCGAGTTGCTCTTGCCCGGCGTCAATAC
GGGATAATACCGCGCCACATAGCAGAACTTTAAAAGTGCTCATCATTGGAAAACGTTCTTCGGGGCGAAA
ACTCTCAAGGATCTTACCGCTGTTGAGATCCAGTTCGATGTAACCCACTCGTGCACCCAACTGATCTTCA
GCATCTTTTACTTTCACCAGCGTTTCTGGGTGAGCAAAAACAGGAAGGCAAAATGCCGCAAAAAAGGGAA
TAAGGGCGACACGGAAATGTTGAATACTCATACTCTTCCTTTTTCAATATTATTGAAGCATTTATCAGGG
TTATTGTCTCATGAGCGGATACATATTTGAATGTATTTAGAAAAATAAACAAATAGGGGTTCCGCGCACA
TTTCCCCGAAAAGTGCCACCTGAC
Features (pLannotate 1.2.2; 33 found; start..end, strand, type, name):
     31..83      -  misc_feature   bom (fragment): basis of mobility region from pBR322
    238..617     +  enhancer       CMV enhancer: human cytomegalovirus immediate early enhancer
    618..817     +  promoter       CMV promoter: human cytomegalovirus (CMV) immediate early promoter
    835..1015    +  LTR            5' LTR (truncated): truncated 5' long terminal repeat (LTR) from HIV-1
   1062..1187    +  misc_feature   HIV-1 Ψ: packaging signal of human immunodeficiency virus type 1
   1171..1534    +  CDS            HIV-1 gag (fragment): gag protein from human immunodeficiency virus 1; gag
   1680..1913    +  misc_feature   RRE: The Rev response element (RRE) of HIV-1 allows for Rev-dependent mRNA export from the nucleus to the cytoplasm.
   2290..2390    +  CDS            Rev (fragment): human immunodeficiency virus 1 (HIV-1) Rev protein; rev; enhances nuclear export of unspliced and incompletely spliced viral mRNAs
   2440..2557    +  misc_feature   cPPT/CTS: central polypurine tract and central termination sequence of HIV-1
   2620..2686    +  CDS            small t antigen (fragment): SV40 (simian virus 40) small t antigen
   2693..3871    +  promoter       EF-1α promoter: strong constitutive promoter for human elongation factor EF-1α
   3888..3906    +  promoter       T7 promoter: promoter for bacteriophage T7 RNA polymerase
   3926..3962    -  misc_feature   MCS (fragment): pBluescript multiple cloning site
   3970..4989    +  CDS            KLF2: KLF2_HUMAN - Also known as LKLF. Experimental evidence at protein level: Swiss-Prot protein existence level 1. Transcription factor that binds to the CACCC box in the promoter of target genes such as HBB/beta globin or NOV and activates their transcription (PubMed:21063504). Might be involved in transcriptional regulation by modulating the binding of the RARA nuclear receptor to RARE DNA elements (PubMed:28167758). From Homo sapiens (Human).
   5101..6123    +  CDS            hph: KHYB_ECOLX - Experimental evidence at protein level: Swiss-Prot protein existence level 1. The aminoglycoside phosphotransferases achieve inactivation of their antibiotic substrates by phosphorylation. Only phosphorylates hygromycin and closely related compounds such as demethyl analogs and destomycin. From Escherichia coli.
   6207..6320    +  CDS            nef (fragment): NEF_HV1LA - Experimental evidence at protein level: Swiss-Prot protein existence level 1. Extracellular Nef protein targets CD4(+) T-lymphocytes for apoptosis by interacting with CXCR4 surface receptors. From Human immunodeficiency virus type 1 group M subtype B (isolate Lai) (HIV-1).
   6318..6351    +  protein_bind   loxP: Cre-mediated recombination occurs in the 8-bp core sequence (GCATACAT). Cre recombinase
   6376..6556    +  LTR            5' LTR (truncated): truncated 5' long terminal repeat (LTR) from HIV-1
   6588..6812    +  polyA_signal   bGH poly(A) signal: bovine growth hormone polyadenylation signal
   6816..6837    +  promoter       SV40 promoter (fragment): SV40 enhancer and early promoter
   6858..7286    +  rep_origin     f1 ori (sequence partly withheld): f1 bacteriophage origin of replication; arrow indicates direction of (+) strand synthesis
   7300..7629    +  promoter       SV40 promoter: SV40 enhancer and early promoter
   7677..7724    +  promoter       EM7 promoter: synthetic bacterial promoter&nbsp
   7743..8117    +  CDS            BleoR: antibiotic-binding protein; Sh ble from Streptoalloteichus hindustanus; confers resistance to bleomycin, phleomycin, and Zeocin™
   8127..8252    +  CDS            ble (fragment): BLE_KLEPN - Experimental evidence at protein level: Swiss-Prot protein existence level 1. Binding protein with a strong affinity to the bleomycin family of antibiotics. Binds to CL990; an antimitotic-antibiotic compound. From Klebsiella pneumoniae.
   8247..8368    +  polyA_signal   SV40 poly(A) signal: SV40 polyadenylation signal
   8441..8457    -  protein_bind   lac operator: The lac repressor binds to the lac operator to inhibit transcription in E. coli. This inhibition can be relieved by adding lactose or isopropyl-β-D-thiogalactopyranoside (IPTG). lac repressor encoded by lacI
   8465..8495    -  promoter       lac promoter: promoter for the E. coli lac operon
   8510..8531    -  protein_bind   CAP binding site: CAP binding activates transcription in the presence of cAMP. E. coli catabolite activator protein
   8544..8636    -  CDS            lacI (fragment): lac repressor; lacI; The lac repressor binds to the lac operator to inhibit transcription in E. coli. This inhibition can be relieved by adding lactose or isopropyl-β-D-thiogalactopyranoside (IPTG).
   8819..9407    -  rep_origin     ori: high-copy-number ColE1/pMB1/pBR322/pUC origin of replication
   9578..10438   -  CDS            AmpR: β-lactamase; bla; confers resistance to ampicillin, carbenicillin, and related antibiotics
  10439..10543   -  promoter       AmpR promoter: bla
