[The description below was written by a language model from this plasmid's Addgene catalogue record and pLannotate feature annotations shown in this document.]
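Description:
EF1a_KLF2_P2A_Hygro_Barcode is a lentiviral transfer plasmid for constitutive expression of human KLF2 (also called LKLF, a CACCC-box-binding transcription factor) in mammalian cells. The backbone is not named in the record, but the annotated features show a typical HIV-1-derived, third-generation-style layout. A CMV enhancer/promoter is fused to a truncated 5' LTR and drives genomic RNA production in packaging cells. It is followed by the Ψ packaging signal with a gag fragment, the Rev response element for nuclear export, and the cPPT/CTS. A second truncated LTR, preceded by a nef remnant and a single loxP site, closes the proviral region, with a bGH polyadenylation signal just beyond it. In bacteria the plasmid replicates from a high-copy ColE1/pUC origin and is selected with ampicillin. The backbone also carries an f1 origin and an SV40/EM7-driven bleomycin/Zeocin resistance cassette outside the LTRs, so this cassette is not transferred with the virus.

The payload is a single EF-1α-driven transcript in which the KLF2 coding sequence lies upstream of the hygromycin phosphotransferase gene (hph). According to the construct name, the two are joined by a P2A self-cleaving peptide, although that element is not annotated in the feature table. This design links hygromycin resistance in transduced cells to KLF2 expression. The insert was introduced by Gibson assembly at a retained BamHI site. The vector also carries a barcode, likewise not annotated and of unstated position, that allows the overexpressed transcript to be identified in single-cell RNA-seq data. The construct comes from work on pooled transcription factor overexpression screens for cellular reprogramming, read out by both fitness and single-cell transcriptomes.
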