Addgene plasmid #120489: EF1a_KLF2_P2A_Hygro_Barcode
Purpose: Barcoded lentiviral vector to express KLF2 in mammalian cells under control of EF1a promoter. Barcoded for transcript detection in single cell RNA-seq.
Depositing lab: Prashant Mali. Depositing organization: University of California, San Diego (UCSD). Publication: Mapping Cellular Reprogramming via Pooled Overexpression Screens with Paired Fitness and Single-Cell RNA-Sequencing Readout. Parekh U, Wu Y, Zhao D, Worlikar A, Shah N, Zhang K, Mali P. Cell Syst. 2018 Nov 12. pii: S2405-4712(18)30433-2. doi: 10.1016/j.cels.2018.10.008. PubMed 30448000.
Backbone
  Vector backbone: Unknown
  Backbone size w/o insert (bp): 9514
  Vector type: Lentiviral
  Selectable markers: Hygromycin
Growth in bacteria
  Bacterial resistance: Ampicillin, 100 μg/mL
  Growth temperature: 37°C
  Growth strain: Stbl3
  Copy number: High Copy
Gene/Insert
  Gene/Insert name: KLF2
  Species: H. sapiens (human)
  Insert size (bp): 1065
  Entrez Gene: KLF2 (a.k.a. LKLF)
  Promoter: EF1a
  Cloning method: Gibson Cloning
  Sequencing primers: 5′ 5'-ttctcaagcctcagacagtgg-3'
Terms and licenses: Academic/Nonprofit Terms; Industry Terms: Not Available to Industry
Depositor comments: 5' cloning site: BamHI (not destroyed), 3' cloning site: BamHI (not destroyed).
How to cite: EF1a_KLF2_P2A_Hygro_Barcode was a gift from Prashant Mali (Addgene plasmid # 120489 ; http://n2t.net/addgene:120489 ; RRID:Addgene_120489)
