>Addgene plasmid #120489 | EF1a_KLF2_P2A_Hygro_Barcode | depositor partial sequence | sequence record 228835 | KLF2 gene
ATGGCCCTTAGTGAACCCATTCTTCCCAGCTTTTCCACGTTCGCGTCTCCTTGCCGAGAGAGAGGCCTTC
AGGAAAGGTGGCCGAGGGCTGAACCCGAGTCTGGAGGTACGGATGATGATCTTAACAGTGTGCTCGATTT
CATACTCTCAATGGGACTGGACGGGCTGGGAGCGGAGGCAGCTCCTGAACCACCACCACCCCCTCCGCCC
CCAGCGTTTTACTACCCGGAGCCAGGTGCGCCGCCGCCATATTCAGCCCCGGCGGGTGGCTTGGTGTCCG
AGCTCCTCCGGCCTGAATTGGATGCCCCGCTCGGCCCGGCGCTGCATGGTAGATTTCTGCTCGCGCCTCC
GGGTCGACTCGTTAAGGCTGAACCTCCTGAGGCTGATGGTGGAGGTGGCTACGGATGTGCCCCCGGGCTT
ACCCGAGGACCGAGAGGTCTTAAGCGGGAAGGGGCACCTGGCCCGGCTGCAAGCTGTATGCGGGGGCCCG
GTGGGAGGCCTCCCCCGCCCCCTGATACACCCCCCCTTAGTCCAGATGGACCAGCTCGACTTCCCGCACC
TGGCCCCAGAGCGAGTTTCCCCCCTCCATTTGGAGGACCGGGGTTTGGCGCCCCAGGTCCTGGACTTCAC
TACGCCCCTCCTGCCCCCCCAGCTTTTGGTCTTTTCGACGATGCTGCTGCTGCCGCAGCAGCCTTGGGCC
TTGCGCCGCCCGCAGCCAGGGGACTGCTCACGCCACCGGCAAGCCCCCTGGAGCTCCTTGAAGCCAAGCC
GAAGCGAGGACGCAGATCATGGCCGCGCAAGCGGACAGCTACGCATACCTGCTCATATGCGGGCTGCGGA
AAAACCTACACAAAGAGTTCACACCTTAAAGCGCACCTTCGCACACACACAGGCGAGAAACCATATCATT
GTAACTGGGACGGATGTGGATGGAAATTTGCTCGGTCTGATGAGCTTACGAGACATTATCGAAAGCATAC
CGGACATCGGCCCTTTCAATGCCATCTTTGTGACAGAGCTTTTTCCCGGTCTGACCACCTCGCTCTGCAC
ATGAAGAGGCACATG
