>Addgene plasmid #120489 | EF1a_KLF2_P2A_Hygro_Barcode | depositor partial sequence | sequence record 228836 | KLF2 barcode
AGACATTTTGGGTAAAGTCA
